Addgene plasmid #18991: pcDNA4/HisMaxB-YAP1-S236A
Depositing lab: Marius Sudol. Depositing organization: Geisinger Health Center. Publication: Mst2 and Lats kinases regulate apoptotic function of Yes kinase-associated protein (YAP). Oka T, Mazack V, Sudol M. J Biol Chem. 2008 Oct 10;283(41):27534-27546. doi: 10.1074/jbc.M804380200. Epub 2008 Jul 17. PubMed 18640976.
Backbone
  Vector backbone: pcDNA4/HisMaxB
  Backbone manufacturer: Invitrogen
  Backbone size w/o insert (bp): 5300
  Vector type: Mammalian Expression
  Selectable markers: Zeocin
Growth in bacteria
  Bacterial resistance: Ampicillin, 100 μg/mL
  Growth temperature: 37°C
  Growth strain: DH5alpha
  Copy number: High Copy
Gene/Insert
  Gene/Insert name: Yes-kinase associated protein S236A mutant (alt names: YAP1, YAP65; YAP1 isoform, mutant)
  Species: H. sapiens (human)
  Insert size (bp): 1365
  Mutation: Serine 236 changed to Alanine
  GenBank ID: NM_006106
  Entrez Gene: YAP1 (a.k.a. COB1, YAP, YAP-1, YAP2, YAP65, YKI)
  Tag / fusion protein: His (N terminal on backbone)
  Cloning method: Restriction Enzyme; 5′ cloning site KpnI (unknown if destroyed); 3′ cloning site XbaI (unknown if destroyed)
  Sequencing primers: 5′ T7; 3′ BGHR
Terms and licenses: Academic/Nonprofit Terms; Industry Terms: Not Available to Industry
How to cite: pcDNA4/HisMaxB-YAP1-S236A was a gift from Marius Sudol (Addgene plasmid # 18991 ; http://n2t.net/addgene:18991 ; RRID:Addgene_18991)
