[The description below was written by a language model from this plasmid's Addgene catalogue record.]
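Description:
pcDNA4/HisMaxB-YAP1-S236A is a mammalian expression plasmid built on the commercial pcDNA4/HisMaxB backbone (about 5.3 kb without insert). It is propagated as a high-copy plasmid in E. coli under ampicillin selection, and it carries a Zeocin marker for selecting transfected mammalian cells. The record provides no feature table and does not name the promoter or polyadenylation signal. The listed sequencing primers, T7 forward and BGH reverse, indicate that the cloning site lies between a T7 priming site and a bovine growth hormone terminator region, as is usual for pcDNA-series vectors.

The insert is a roughly 1.4 kb human YAP1 cDNA (Yes kinase-associated protein, also called YAP65), described in the record as the YAP1 isoform. It was cloned by restriction digestion between KpnI and XbaI sites, though whether those sites survived cloning is not recorded. The coding sequence carries a single point mutation changing serine 236 to alanine, which removes the hydroxyl side chain and so prevents phosphorylation at that position. The protein is made as a fusion with an N-terminal His tag supplied by the backbone, which can be used for detection or affinity purification.

The associated publication concerns the regulation of YAP's apoptotic function by the Mst2 and Lats kinases. The construct therefore fits use as a phospho-site-deficient YAP1 variant, expressed transiently or stably in mammalian cells and compared with wild-type YAP1 or other serine-to-alanine mutants to test how individual residues contribute to kinase-dependent control. The record does not say whether serine 236 was shown to be a direct kinase target.
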