>Addgene plasmid #18991 | pcDNA4/HisMaxB-YAP1-S236A | addgene partial sequence | sequence record 24929 | BGHrev
AGGGCCTCTAGACTCGAGCGGCCGCCACTGTGCTGGATATCTGCAGAATTCTGCAGATAATTCAGTCTGC
CTGAGGGCTCTATAACCATGTAAGAAAGCTTTCTTTATCTAGCTTGGTGGCAGCCAAAACAGACTCCATG
TCATTAAGGATGTCAGAACTCAAAGCTTCCTGCAGACTTGGCATCAGCTCCTCTCCTTCTATGTTCATTC
CATCTCCTTCCAGTGTTCCAAGGTCCACATTTGTCCCAGGAATGGCTTCAAGGTAGTCTGGGAAACGGTT
CTGCTGTGAGGGCAGGGTGCTTTGGTTGATAGTATCACCTGTATCCATCTCATCCACACTGTTCAGGAAG
TCATCTGGGGTTCGAGGGACACTGTAGCTGCTCATGCTTAGTCCACTGTCTGTACTCTCATCTCGAGAGT
GATAGGTGCCACTGTTAAGGAAAGGATCTGAGCTATTGGTCGTCATTGTTCTCAATTCCTGAGACATCCC
GGGAGAAGACACTGGATTTTGAGTCCCACCATCCTGCTCCAGTGTTGGTAACTGGCTACGCAGGGCTAAC
TCCTGTGGCCTCACCTGCCGAAGCAGTTCTTGCTGTTTCAGCCGCAGCCTCTCCTTCTCCATCTGCAGTT
GCTGCAGTCGCATCTGTTGCTGCTGGTTGGAGTTGCTGCCACCCATGACGCCTCCCTGTGGGCTCTGGGG
AGCCAGGGGTGGTGGCTGTTTCACTGGAGCACTCTNAGCGATCNCTGGTCNTGGNTNAACCCAATTCCTC
ANATTCGCTGCCTGGTGCCGGGGGGGGGCTCTACTTCTCTGGNAACAGGCCTTCTGGGTCTGCCTGTTGT
G
